>Addgene plasmid #92424 | VAMP8-mCherry | depositor full sequence | sequence record 178663 | Full plasmid sequence
TAGTTATTAATAGTAATCAATTACGGGGTCATTAGTTCATAGCCCATATATGGAGTTCCGCGTTACATAA
CTTACGGTAAATGGCCCGCCTGGCTGACCGCCCAACGACCCCCGCCCATTGACGTCAATAATGACGTATG
TTCCCATAGTAACGCCAATAGGGACTTTCCATTGACGTCAATGGGTGGAGTATTTACGGTAAACTGCCCA
CTTGGCAGTACATCAAGTGTATCATATGCCAAGTACGCCCCCTATTGACGTCAATGACGGTAAATGGCCC
GCCTGGCATTATGCCCAGTACATGACCTTATGGGACTTTCCTACTTGGCAGTACATCTACGTATTAGTCA
TCGCTATTACCATGGTGATGCGGTTTTGGCAGTACATCAATGGGCGTGGATAGCGGTTTGACTCACGGGG
ATTTCCAAGTCTCCACCCCATTGACGTCAATGGGAGTTTGTTTTGGCACCAAAATCAACGGGACTTTCCA
AAATGTCGTAACAACTCCGCCCCATTGACGCAAATGGGCGGTAGGCGTGTACGGTGGGAGGTCTATATAA
GCAGAGCTGGTTTAGTGAACCGTCAGATCCGCTAGCGCTACCGGACTCAGATCTCGAGCTCAAGCTTCGA
ATTCGAC
[303 nt withheld, positions 638-940]
AAGGATCCACCGGTCGCCACCATGGTGAGCAAGGGCGAGGAGGATAACATGGCCATCATCAAGGAGTTCA
TGCGCTTCAAGGTGCACATGGAGGGCTCCGTGAACGGCCACGAGTTCGAGATCGAGGGCGAGGGCGAGGG
CCGCCCCTACGAGGGCACCCAGACCGCCAAGCTGAAGGTGACCAAGGGTGGCCCCCTGCCCTTCGCCTGG
GACATCCTGTCCCCTCAGTTCATGTACGGCTCCAAGGCCTACGTGAAGCACCCCGCCGACATCCCCGACT
ACTTGAAGCTGTCCTTCCCCGAGGGCTTCAAGTGGGAGCGCGTGATGAACTTCGAGGACGGCGGCGTGGT
GACCGTGACCCAGGACTCCTCCCTGCAGGACGGCGAGTTCATCTACAAGGTGAAGCTGCGCGGCACCAAC
TTCCCCTCCGACGGCCCCGTAATGCAGAAGAAGACCATGGGCTGGGAGGCCTCCTCCGAGCGGATGTACC
CCGAGGACGGCGCCCTGAAGGGCGAGATCAAGCAGAGGCTGAAGCTGAAGGACGGCGGCCACTACGACGC
TGAGGTCAAGACCACCTACAAGGCCAAGAAGCCCGTGCAGCTGCCCGGCGCCTACAACGTCAACATCAAG
TTGGACATCACCTCCCACAACGAGGACTACACCATCGTGGAACAGTACGAACGCGCCGAGGGCCGCCACT
CCACCGGCGGCATGGACGAGCTGTACAAGTAAAGCGGCCGCGACTCTAGATCATAATCAGCCATACCACA
TTTGTAGAGGTTTTACTTGCTTTAAAAAACCTCCCACACCTCCCCCTGAACCTGAAACATAAAATGAATG
CAATTGTTGTTGTTAACTTGTTTATTGCAGCTTATAATGGTTACAAATAAAGCAATAGCATCACAAATTT
CACAAATAAAGCATTTTTTTCACTGCATTCTAGTTGTGGTTTGTCCAAACTCATCAATGTATCTTAAGGC
GTAAATTGTAAGCGTTAATATTTTGTTAAAATTCGCGTTAAATTTTTGTTAAATCAGCTCATTTTTTAAC
CAATAGGCCGAAATCGGCAAAATCCCTTATAAATCAAAAGAATAGACCGAGATAGGGT
[37 nt withheld, positions 2049-2085]
AAAGAACGTGGACTCCAACGTCAAAGG
[49 nt withheld, positions 2113-2161]
T
[91 nt withheld, positions 2163-2253]
G
[124 nt withheld, positions 2255-2378]
CAGGTGGCACTTTTCGGGGAAATGTGCGCGGAACCCCTATTTGTTTATTTTTCTAAATACATTCAAATAT
GTATCCGCTCATGAGACAATAACCCTGATAAATGCTTCAATAATATTGAAAAAGGAAGAGTCCTGAGGCG
GAAAGAACCAGCTGTGGAATGTGTGTCAGTTAGGGTGTGGAAAGTCCCCAGGCTCCCCAGCAGGCAGAAG
TATGCAAAGCATGCATCTCAATTAGTCAGCAACCAGGTGTGGAAAGTCCCCAGGCTCCCCAGCAGGCAGA
AGTATGCAAAGCATGCATCTCAATTAGTCAGCAACCATAGTCCCGCCCCTAACTCCGCCCATCCCGCCCC
TAACTCCGCCCAGTTCCGCCCATTCTCCGCCCCATGGCTGACTAATTTTTTTTATTTATGCAGAGGCCGA
GGCCGCCTCGGCCTCTGAGCTATTCCAGAAGTAGTGAGGAGGCTTTTTTGGAGGCCTAGGCTTTTGCAAA
GATCGATCAAGAGACAGGATGAGGATCGTTTCGCATGATTGAACAAGATGGATTGCACGCAGGTTCTCCG
GCCGCTTGGGTGGAGAGGCTATTCGGCTATGACTGGGCACAACAGACAATCGGCTGCTCTGATGCCGCCG
TGTTCCGGCTGTCAGCGCAGGGGCGCCCGGTTCTTTTTGTCAAGACCGACCTGTCCGGTGCCCTGAATGA
ACTGCAAGACGAGGCAGCGCGGCTATCGTGGCTGGCCACGACGGGCGTTCCTTGCGCAGCTGTGCTCGAC
GTTGTCACTGAAGCGGGAAGGGACTGGCTGCTATTGGGCGAAGTGCCGGGGCAGGATCTCCTGTCATCTC
ACCTTGCTCCTGCCGAGAAAGTATCCATCATGGCTGATGCAATGCGGCGGCTGCATACGCTTGATCCGGC
TACCTGCCCATTCGACCACCAAGCGAAACATCGCATCGAGCGAGCACGTACTCGGATGGAAGCCGGTCTT
GTCGATCAGGATGATCTGGACGAAGAGCATCAGGGGCTCGCGCCAGCCGAACTGTTCGCCAGGCTCAAGG
CGAGCATGCCCGACGGCGAGGATCTCGTCGTGACCCATGGCGATGCCTGCTTGCCGAATATCATGGTGGA
AAATGGCCGCTTTTCTGGATTCATCGACTGTGGCCGGCTGGGTGTGGCGGACCGCTATCAGGACATAGCG
TTGGCTACCCGTGATATTGCTGAAGAGCTTGGCGGCGAATGGGCTGACCGCTTCCTCGTGCTTTACGGTA
TCGCCGCTCCCGATTCGCAGCGCATCGCCTTCTATCGCCTTCTTGACGAGTTCTTCTGAGCGGGACTCTG
GGGTTCGAAATGACCGACCAAGCGACGCCCAACCTGCCATCACGAGATTTCGATTCCACCGCCGCCTTCT
ATGAAAGGTTGGGCTTCGGAATCGTTTTCCGGGACGCCGGCTGGATGATCCTCCAGCGCGGGGATCTCAT
GCTGGAGTTCTTCGCCCACCCTAGGGGGAGGCTAACTGAAACACGGAAGGAGACAATACCGGAAGGAACC
CGCGCTATGACGGCAATAAAAAGACAGAATAAAACGCACGGTGTTGGGTCGTTTGTTCATAAACGCGGGG
TTCGGTCCCAGGGCTGGCACTCTGTCGATACCCCACCGAGACCCCATTGGGGCCAATACGCCCGCGTTTC
TTCCTTTTCCCCACCCCACCCCCCAAGTTCGGGTGAAGGCCCAGGGCTCGCAGCCAACGTCGGGGCGGCA
GGCCCTGCCATAGCCTCAGGTTACTCATATATACTTTAGATTGATTTAAAACTTCATTTTTAATTTAAAA
GGATCTAGGTGAAGATCCTTTTTGATAATCTCATGACCAAAATCCCTTAACGTGAGTTTTCGTTCCACTG
AGCGTCAGACCCCGTAGAAAAGATCAAAGGATCTTCTTGAGATCCTTTTTTTCTGCGCGTAATCTGCTGC
TTGCAAACAAAAAAACCACCGCTACCAGCGGTGGTTTGTTTGCCGGATCAAGAGCTACCAACTCTTTTTC
CGAAGGTAACTGGCTTCAGCAGAGCGCAGATACCAAATACTGTCCTTCTAGTGTAGCCGTAGTTAGGCCA
CCACTTCAAGAACTCTGTAGCACCGCCTACATACCTCGCTCTGCTAATCCTGTTACCAGTGGCTGCTGCC
AGTGGCGATAAGTCGTGTCTTACCGGGTTGGACTCAAGACGATAGTTACCGGATAAGGCGCAGCGGTCGG
GCTGAACGGGGGGTTCGTGCACACAGCCCAGCTTGGAGCGAACGACCTACACCGAACTGAGATACCTACA
GCGTGAGCTATGAGAAAGCGCCACGCTTCCCGAAGGGAGAAAGGCGGACAGGTATCCGGTAAGCGGCAGG
GTCGGAACAGGAGAGCGCACGAGGGAGCTTCCAGGGGGAAACGCCTGGTATCTTTATAGTCCTGTCGGGT
TTCGCCACCTCTGACTTGAGCGTCGATTTTTGTGATGCTCGTCAGGGGGGCGGAGCCTATGGAAAAACGC
CAGCAACGCGGCCTTTTTACGGTTCCTGGCCTTTTGCTGGCCTTTTGCTCACATGTTCTTTCCTGCGTTA
TCCCCTGATTCTGTGGATAACCGTATTACCGCCATGCAT
Features (pLannotate 1.2.2; 15 found; start..end, strand, type, name):
     61..364     +  enhancer       CMV enhancer: human cytomegalovirus immediate early enhancer
    365..568     +  promoter       CMV promoter: human cytomegalovirus (CMV) immediate early promoter
    591..634     +  misc_feature   MCS (fragment): multiple cloning site
    638..940     +  CDS            Vamp8 (sequence withheld): VAMP8_MOUSE - Experimental evidence at protein level: Swiss-Prot protein existence level 1. SNAREs, soluble N-ethylmaleimide-sensitive factor-attachment protein receptors, are essential proteins for fusion of cellular membranes. SNAREs localized on opposing membranes assemble to form a trans-SNARE complex, an extended, parallel four alpha-helical bundle that drives membrane fusion. VAMP8 is a SNARE involved in autophagy through the direct control of autophagosome membrane fusion with the lysososome membrane via its interaction with the STX17-SNAP29 binary t- SNARE complex (By similarity). Also
    962..1669    +  CDS            mCherry: mCherry is a basic (constitutively fluorescent) red fluorescent protein published in 2004, derived from Discosoma sp.. It is reported to be a very rapidly-maturing monomer with low acid sensitivity.
   1689..1772    +  CDS            large T antigen (fragment): large T antigen from SV40 (simian virus 40)
   1795..1916    +  polyA_signal   SV40 poly(A) signal: SV40 polyadenylation signal
   1950..2378    -  rep_origin     f1 ori (sequence partly withheld): f1 bacteriophage origin of replication; arrow indicates direction of (+) strand synthesis
   2405..2509    +  promoter       AmpR promoter: bla
   2511..2868    +  promoter       SV40 promoter: SV40 enhancer and early promoter
   2903..3697    +  CDS            NeoR/KanR: aminoglycoside phosphotransferase from Tn5; aph(3')-II (or nptII); confers resistance to neomycin, kanamycin, and G418 (Geneticin®)
   3718..3870    +  CDS            ble (fragment): BLE_KLEPN - Experimental evidence at protein level: Swiss-Prot protein existence level 1. Binding protein with a strong affinity to the bleomycin family of antibiotics. Binds to CL990; an antimitotic-antibiotic compound. From Klebsiella pneumoniae.
   3929..3976    +  polyA_signal   HSV TK poly(A) signal: herpes simplex virus thymidine kinase polyadenylation signal (Cole and Stacy, 1985)
   4067..4083    -  polyA_signal   bGH poly(A) signal (fragment): bovine growth hormone polyadenylation signal
   4305..4893    +  rep_origin     ori: high-copy-number ColE1/pMB1/pBR322/pUC origin of replication
