>Addgene plasmid #92424 | VAMP8-mCherry | addgene full sequence | sequence record 182516 | Addgene NGS Result
TAGTTATTAATAGTAATCAATTACGGGGTCATTAGTTCATAGCCCATATATGGAGTTCCGCGTTACATAA
CTTACGGTAAATGGCCCGCCTGGCTGACCGCCCAACGACCCCCGCCCATTGACGTCAATAATGACGTATG
TTCCCATAGTAACGCCAATAGGGACTTTCCATTGACGTCAATGGGTGGAGTATTTACGGTAAACTGCCCA
CTTGGCAGTACATCAAGTGTATCATATGCCAAGTACGCCCCCTATTGACGTCAATGACGGTAAATGGCCC
GCCTGGCATTATGCCCAGTACATGACCTTATGGGACTTTCCTACTTGGCAGTACATCTACGTATTAGTCA
TCGCTATTACCATGGTGATGCGGTTTTGGCAGTACATCAATGGGCGTGGATAGCGGTTTGACTCACGGGG
ATTTCCAAGTCTCCACCCCATTGACGTCAATGGGAGTTTGTTTTGGCACCAAAATCAACGGGACTTTCCA
AAATGTCGTAACAACTCCGCCCCATTGACGCAAATGGGCGGTAGGCGTGTACGGTGGGAGGTCTATATAA
GCAGAGCTGGTTTAGTGAACCGTCAGATCCGCTAGCGCTACCGGACTCAGATCTCGAGCTCAAGCTTCGA
ATTCGAC
[303 nt withheld, positions 638-940]
AAGGATCCACCGGTCGCCACCATGGTGAGCAAGGGCGAGGAGGATAACATGGCCATCATCAAGGAGTTCA
TGCGCTTCAAGGTGCACATGGAGGGCTCCGTGAACGGCCACGAGTTCGAGATCGAGGGCGAGGGCGAGGG
CCGCCCCTACGAGGGCACCCAGACCGCCAAGCTGAAGGTGACCAAGGGTGGCCCCCTGCCCTTCGCCTGG
GACATCCTGTCCCCTCAGTTCATGTACGGCTCCAAGGCCTACGTGAAGCACCCCGCCGACATCCCCGACT
ACTTGAAGCTGTCCTTCCCCGAGGGCTTCAAGTGGGAGCGCGTGATGAACTTCGAGGACGGCGGCGTGGT
GACCGTGACCCAGGACTCCTCCCTGCAGGACGGCGAGTTCATCTACAAGGTGAAGCTGCGCGGCACCAAC
TTCCCCTCCGACGGCCCCGTAATGCAGAAGAAGACCATGGGCTGGGAGGCCTCCTCCGAGCGGATGTACC
CCGAGGACGGCGCCCTGAAGGGCGAGATCAAGCAGAGGCTGAAGCTGAAGGACGGCGGCCACTACGACGC
TGAGGTCAAGACCACCTACAAGGCCAAGAAGCCCGTGCAGCTGCCCGGCGCCTACAACGTCAACATCAAG
TTGGACATCACCTCCCACAACGAGGACTACACCATCGTGGAACAGTACGAACGCGCCGAGGGCCGCCACT
CCACCGGCGGCATGGACGAGCTGTACAAGTAAAGCGGCCGCGACTCTAGATCATAATCAGCCATACCACA
TTTGTAGAGGTTTTACTTGCTTTAAAAAACCTCCCACACCTCCCCCTGAACCTGAAACATAAAATGAATG
CAATTGTTGTTGTTAACTTGTTTATTGCAGCTTATAATGGTTACAAATAAAGCAATAGCATCACAAATTT
CACAAATAAAGCATTTTTTTCACTGCATTCTAGTTGTGGTTTGTCCAAACTCATCAATGTATCTTAAGGC
GTAAATTGTAAGCGTTAATATTTTGTTAAAATTCGCGTTAAATTTTTGTTAAATCAGCTCATTTTTTAAC
CAATAGGCCGAAATCGGCAAAATCCCTTATAAATCAAAAGAATAGACCGAGATAGGGT
[37 nt withheld, positions 2049-2085]
AAAGAACGTGGACTCCAACGTCAAAGG
[49 nt withheld, positions 2113-2161]
T
[91 nt withheld, positions 2163-2253]
G
[124 nt withheld, positions 2255-2378]
CAGGTGGCACTTTTCGGGGAAATGTGCGCGGAACCCCTATTTGTTTATTTTTCTAAATACATTCAAATAT
GTATCCGCTCATGAGACAATAACCCTGATAAATGCTTCAATAATATTGAAAAAGGAAGAGTCCTGAGGCG
GAAAGAACCAGCTGTGGAATGTGTGTCAGTTAGGGTGTGGAAAGTCCCCAGGCTCCCCAGCAGGCAGAAG
TATGCAAAGCATGCATCTCAATTAGTCAGCAACCAGGTGTGGAAAGTCCCCAGGCTCCCCAGCAGGCAGA
AGTATGCAAAGCATGCATCTCAATTAGTCAGCAACCATAGTCCCGCCCCTAACTCCGCCCATCCCGCCCC
TAACTCCGCCCAGTTCCGCCCATTCTCCGCCCCATGGCTGACTAATTTTTTTTATTTATGCAGAGGCCGA
GGCCGCCTCGGCCTCTGAGCTATTCCAGAAGTAGTGAGGAGGCTTTTTTGGAGGCCTAGGCTTTTGCAAA
GATCGATCAAGAGACAGGATGAGGATCGTTTCGCATGATTGAACAAGATGGATTGCACGCAGGTTCTCCG
GCCGCTTGGGTGGAGAGGCTATTCGGCTATGACTGGGCACAACAGACAATCGGCTGCTCTGATGCCGCCG
TGTTCCGGCTGTCAGCGCAGGGGCGCCCGGTTCTTTTTGTCAAGACCGACCTGTCCGGTGCCCTGAATGA
ACTGCAAGACGAGGCAGCGCGGCTATCGTGGCTGGCCACGACGGGCGTTCCTTGCGCAGCTGTGCTCGAC
GTTGTCACTGAAGCGGGAAGGGACTGGCTGCTATTGGGCGAAGTGCCGGGGCAGGATCTCCTGTCATCTC
ACCTTGCTCCTGCCGAGAAAGTATCCATCATGGCTGATGCAATGCGGCGGCTGCATACGCTTGATCCGGC
TACCTGCCCATTCGACCACCAAGCGAAACATCGCATCGAGCGAGCACGTACTCGGATGGAAGCCGGTCTT
GTCGATCAGGATGATCTGGACGAAGAGCATCAGGGGCTCGCGCCAGCCGAACTGTTCGCCAGGCTCAAGG
CGAGCATGCCCGACGGCGAGGATCTCGTCGTGACCCATGGCGATGCCTGCTTGCCGAATATCATGGTGGA
AAATGGCCGCTTTTCTGGATTCATCGACTGTGGCCGGCTGGGTGTGGCGGACCGCTATCAGGACATAGCG
TTGGCTACCCGTGATATTGCTGAAGAGCTTGGCGGCGAATGGGCTGACCGCTTCCTCGTGCTTTACGGTA
TCGCCGCTCCCGATTCGCAGCGCATCGCCTTCTATCGCCTTCTTGACGAGTTCTTCTGAGCGGGACTCTG
GGGTTCGAAATGACCGACCAAGCGACGCCCAACCTGCCATCACGAGATTTCGATTCCACCGCCGCCTTCT
ATGAAAGGTTGGGCTTCGGAATCGTTTTCCGGGACGCCGGCTGGATGATCCTCCAGCGCGGGGATCTCAT
GCTGGAGTTCTTCGCCCACCCTAGGGGGAGGCTAACTGAAACACGGAAGGAGACAATACCGGAAGGAACC
CGCGCTATGACGGCAATAAAAAGACAGAATAAAACGCACGGTGTTGGGTCGTTTGTTCATAAACGCGGGG
TTCGGTCCCAGGGCTGGCACTCTGTCGATACCCCACCGAGACCCCATTGGGGCCAATACGCCCGCGTTTC
TTCCTTTTCCCCACCCCACCCCCCAAGTTCGGGTGAAGGCCCAGGGCTCGCAGCCAACGTCGGGGCGGCA
GGCCCTGCCATAGCCTCAGGTTACTCATATATACTTTAGATTGATTTAAAACTTCATTTTTAATTTAAAA
GGATCTAGGTGAAGATCCTTTTTGATAATCTCATGACCAAAATCCCTTAACGTGAGTTTTCGTTCCACTG
AGCGTCAGACCCCGTAGAAAAGATCAAAGGATCTTCTTGAGATCCTTTTTTTCTGCGCGTAATCTGCTGC
TTGCAAACAAAAAAACCACCGCTACCAGCGGTGGTTTGTTTGCCGGATCAAGAGCTACCAACTCTTTTTC
CGAAGGTAACTGGCTTCAGCAGAGCGCAGATACCAAATACTGTTCTTCTAGTGTAGCCGTAGTTAGGCCA
CCACTTCAAGAACTCTGTAGCACCGCCTACATACCTCGCTCTGCTAATCCTGTTACCAGTGGCTGCTGCC
AGTGGCGATAAGTCGTGTCTTACCGGGTTGGACTCAAGACGATAGTTACCGGATAAGGCGCAGCGGTCGG
GCTGAACGGGGGGTTCGTGCACACAGCCCAGCTTGGAGCGAACGACCTACACCGAACTGAGATACCTACA
GCGTGAGCTATGAGAAAGCGCCACGCTTCCCGAAGGGAGAAAGGCGGACAGGTATCCGGTAAGCGGCAGG
GTCGGAACAGGAGAGCGCACGAGGGAGCTTCCAGGGGGAAACGCCTGGTATCTTTATAGTCCTGTCGGGT
TTCGCCACCTCTGACTTGAGCGTCGATTTTTGTGATGCTCGTCAGGGGGGCGGAGCCTATGGAAAAACGC
CAGCAACGCGGCCTTTTTACGGTTCCTGGCCTTTTGCTGGCCTTTTGCTCACATGTTCTTTCCTGCGTTA
TCCCCTGATTCTGTGGATAACCGTATTACCGCCATGCAT
Features (pLannotate 1.2.2; 15 found; start..end, strand, type, name):
     61..364     +  enhancer       CMV enhancer: human cytomegalovirus immediate early enhancer
    365..568     +  promoter       CMV promoter: human cytomegalovirus (CMV) immediate early promoter
    591..634     +  misc_feature   MCS (fragment): multiple cloning site
    638..940     +  CDS            Vamp8 (sequence withheld): VAMP8_MOUSE - Experimental evidence at protein level: Swiss-Prot protein existence level 1. SNAREs, soluble N-ethylmaleimide-sensitive factor-attachment protein receptors, are essential proteins for fusion of cellular membranes. SNAREs localized on opposing membranes assemble to form a trans-SNARE complex, an extended, parallel four alpha-helical bundle that drives membrane fusion. VAMP8 is a SNARE involved in autophagy through the direct control of autophagosome membrane fusion with the lysososome membrane via its interaction with the STX17-SNAP29 binary t- SNARE complex (By similarity). Also
    962..1669    +  CDS            mCherry: mCherry is a basic (constitutively fluorescent) red fluorescent protein published in 2004, derived from Discosoma sp.. It is reported to be a very rapidly-maturing monomer with low acid sensitivity.
   1689..1772    +  CDS            large T antigen (fragment): large T antigen from SV40 (simian virus 40)
   1795..1916    +  polyA_signal   SV40 poly(A) signal: SV40 polyadenylation signal
   1950..2378    -  rep_origin     f1 ori (sequence partly withheld): f1 bacteriophage origin of replication; arrow indicates direction of (+) strand synthesis
   2405..2509    +  promoter       AmpR promoter: bla
   2511..2868    +  promoter       SV40 promoter: SV40 enhancer and early promoter
   2903..3697    +  CDS            NeoR/KanR: aminoglycoside phosphotransferase from Tn5; aph(3')-II (or nptII); confers resistance to neomycin, kanamycin, and G418 (Geneticin®)
   3718..3870    +  CDS            ble (fragment): BLE_KLEPN - Experimental evidence at protein level: Swiss-Prot protein existence level 1. Binding protein with a strong affinity to the bleomycin family of antibiotics. Binds to CL990; an antimitotic-antibiotic compound. From Klebsiella pneumoniae.
   3929..3976    +  polyA_signal   HSV TK poly(A) signal: herpes simplex virus thymidine kinase polyadenylation signal (Cole and Stacy, 1985)
   4067..4083    -  polyA_signal   bGH poly(A) signal (fragment): bovine growth hormone polyadenylation signal
   4305..4893    +  rep_origin     ori: high-copy-number ColE1/pMB1/pBR322/pUC origin of replication
