[The description below was written by a language model from this plasmid's Addgene catalogue record and pLannotate feature annotations shown in this document.]
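Description:
VAMP8-mCherry is a mammalian expression plasmid of about 5.0 kb built on the unmodified pmCherry-N1 backbone. It drives production of mouse VAMP8 (endobrevin) fused at its C terminus to the red fluorescent protein mCherry. It replicates in E. coli from a high-copy ColE1/pUC-type origin and is selected with kanamycin. The resistance gene is the Tn5 aminoglycoside phosphotransferase (NeoR/KanR). It sits downstream of tandem bacterial (bla-type) and SV40 early promoters and is terminated by the HSV TK polyadenylation signal. This arrangement means the same gene can confer kanamycin resistance in bacteria and G418 resistance in transfected mammalian cells. An f1 origin is also present, which allows single-stranded DNA production. The short large T antigen, ble and bGH poly(A) fragments in the feature table appear to be partial matches to backbone sequence rather than functional parts.

The expression cassette consists of the human CMV immediate-early enhancer and promoter, a remnant of the multiple cloning site, the Vamp8 coding sequence inserted between EcoRI and BamHI sites (both retained), a short linker region, the mCherry coding sequence, and the SV40 polyadenylation signal. VAMP8 is a SNARE protein that takes part in membrane fusion by assembling into four-helix SNARE complexes. The insert follows the UniProt reference sequence for the mouse protein and therefore differs from the cited GenBank transcript by an A36S substitution. The associated publication used fluorescence lifetime imaging microscopy to study SNARE trafficking during dendritic cell activation. This suggests the fusion serves to visualise VAMP8 localisation and to act as a fluorescent partner in lifetime-based interaction measurements.
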