Addgene plasmid #92424: VAMP8-mCherry
Purpose: Expression of VAMP8 C-terminally conjugated to mCherry.
Depositing lab: Geert van den Bogaart. Publication: Fluorescence lifetime imaging microscopy reveals rerouting of SNARE trafficking driving dendritic cell activation. Verboogen DRJ, Gonzalez Mancha N, Ter Beest M, van den Bogaart G. Elife. 2017 May 19;6. pii: e23525. doi: 10.7554/eLife.23525. PubMed 28524818.
Backbone
  Vector backbone: pmCherry-N1
  Backbone manufacturer: CloneTech
  Modifications to backbone: none
  Vector type: Mammalian Expression
Growth in bacteria
  Bacterial resistance: Kanamycin, 50 μg/mL
  Growth temperature: 37°C
  Growth strain: DH5alpha
  Copy number: High Copy
Gene/Insert
  Gene/Insert name: VAMP8 (alt name: endobrevin)
  Species: M. musculus (mouse)
  Mutation: A36S (Please see Depositor Comments below)
  GenBank ID: NM_016794.3
  Entrez Gene: Vamp8 (a.k.a. Edb, endobrevin)
  Promoter: CMV
  Tag / fusion protein: mCherry (C terminal on insert)
  Cloning method: Restriction Enzyme; 5′ cloning site EcoRI (not destroyed); 3′ cloning site BamHI (not destroyed)
  Sequencing primers: 5′ TAACAACTCCGCCCCATT; 3′ CACCTTGAAGCGCATGAACT
Terms and licenses: Academic/Nonprofit Terms; Industry Terms: Not Available to Industry
Depositor comments: Please note that the VAMP8 sequence is from Uniprot (accession number O70404). Relative to the Genbank sequence (NM_016794.3), this construct carries mutation A36S.
How to cite: VAMP8-mCherry was a gift from Geert van den Bogaart (Addgene plasmid # 92424 ; http://n2t.net/addgene:92424 ; RRID:Addgene_92424)
